Addgene plasmid #48058: pICH79255
Purpose: (Empty Backbone)
Depositing lab: Sylvestre Marillonnet. Depositing organization: Leibniz Institute of Plant Biochemistry (IPB). Publication: A modular cloning system for standardized assembly of multigene constructs. Weber E, Engler C, Gruetzner R, Werner S, Marillonnet S. PLoS One. 2011 Feb 18;6(2):e16765. doi: 10.1371/journal.pone.0016765. PubMed 21364738.
Backbone
  Vector backbone: pUC19-derived
  Backbone manufacturer: self-made
  Backbone size (bp): 3142
  Vector type: Unspecified
Growth in bacteria
  Bacterial resistance: Ampicillin, 100 μg/mL
  Growth temperature: 37°C
  Growth strain: DH10B
  Copy number: High Copy
Gene/Insert
  Gene/Insert name: None
Terms and licenses: Academic/Nonprofit Terms; Industry Terms: Not Available to Industry
Depositor comments: Level P end linker
How to cite: pICH79255 was a gift from Sylvestre Marillonnet (Addgene plasmid # 48058 ; http://n2t.net/addgene:48058 ; RRID:Addgene_48058)
