[The description below was written by a language model from this plasmid's Addgene catalogue record and pLannotate feature annotations shown in this document.]
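Description:
pICH79255 is a small, high-copy E. coli plasmid from the MoClo (modular cloning) toolkit for standardized assembly of multigene constructs. It is catalogued as an empty backbone with no gene insert, and the depositor describes it as a "Level P end linker". In the MoClo scheme, end-linker plasmids supply a short adaptor fragment that joins the last assembled module to the destination vector during a Type IIS restriction-ligation (Golden Gate) reaction. The record does not list the Type IIS sites, the fusion overhangs or the exact linker position this plasmid serves, so those details cannot be given here.

The backbone is a self-made pUC19 derivative. The catalogue gives a backbone size of 3142 bp, while the annotated full sequence is 3,174 nt. Propagation relies on the high-copy ColE1/pUC origin, and selection on ampicillin resistance from the bla gene under its native promoter. Short remnants of the pBR322 bom region, rop and lacI are annotated, consistent with pUC ancestry.

The rest of the plasmid carries the lac regulatory region (CAP binding site, lac promoter and lac operator), followed by a fragment of the pUC multiple cloning site and a partial lacZα coding sequence. Between these elements, spanning the numbering origin, the automated annotation finds a fragment with homology to the potato virus X RNA-dependent RNA polymerase. This fragment is not mentioned in the catalogue entry. It may be non-functional spacer or linker sequence, but the record does not state its role. Nothing in the record indicates any expression function, and the plasmid appears to serve purely as a donor part for cloning.
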