Features (pLannotate 1.2.2; 12 found; start..end, strand, type, name):
     16..173     +  CDS            lacZα (fragment): LacZα fragment of β-galactosidase; lacZ fragment
    179..278     -  misc_feature   bom (fragment): basis of mobility region from pBR322
    380..415     -  CDS            rop (fragment): Rop protein, which maintains plasmids at low copy number; rop
    510..614     +  promoter       AmpR promoter: bla
    615..1475    +  CDS            AmpR: β-lactamase; bla; confers resistance to ampicillin, carbenicillin, and related antibiotics
   1646..2234    +  rep_origin     ori: high-copy-number ColE1/pMB1/pBR322/pUC origin of replication
   2417..2509    +  CDS            lacI (fragment): lac repressor; lacI; The lac repressor binds to the lac operator to inhibit transcription in E. coli. This inhibition can be relieved by adding lactose or isopropyl-β-D-thiogalactopyranoside (IPTG).
   2522..2543    +  protein_bind   CAP binding site: CAP binding activates transcription in the presence of cAMP. E. coli catabolite activator protein
   2558..2588    +  promoter       lac promoter: promoter for the E. coli lac operon
   2596..2612    +  protein_bind   lac operator: The lac repressor binds to the lac operator to inhibit transcription in E. coli. This inhibition can be relieved by adding lactose or isopropyl-β-D-thiogalactopyranoside (IPTG). lac repressor encoded by lacI
   2649..2686    -  misc_feature   MCS (fragment): pUC18/19 multiple cloning site
   2740..30      +  CDS            RDRP_PVXX3 (fragment) (across the origin): Protein inferred from homology: Swiss-Prot protein existence level 3. RNA replication. The central part of this protein possibly functions as an ATP-binding helicase (Probable). From Potato virus X (strain X3) (PVX).
>Addgene plasmid #48058 | pICH79255 | depositor full sequence | sequence record 69058 | Full Sequence
GGGTACCGAGCTCGAATTCACTGGCCGTCGTTTTACAACGTCGTGACTGGGAAAACCCTGGCGTTACCCA
ACTTAATCGCCTTGCAGCACATCCCCCTTTCGCCAGCTGGCGTAATAGCGAAGAGGCCCGCACCGATCGC
CCTTCCCAACAGTTGCGCAGCCTGAATGGCGAATGGCGCCTGATGCGGTATTTTCTCCTTACGCATCTGT
GCGGTATTTCACACCGCATATGGTGCACTCTCAGTACAATCTGCTCTGATGCCGCATAGTTAAGCCAGCC
CCGACACCCGCCAACACCCGCTGACGCGCCCTGACGGGCTTGTCTGCTCCCGGCATCCGCTTACAGACAA
GCTGTGACCATCTCCGGGAGCTGCATGTGTCAGAGGTTTTCACCGTCATCACCGAAACGCGCGAGTCGAA
AGGGCCTCGTGATACGCCTATTTTTATAGGTTAATGTCATGATAATAATGGTTTCTTAGACGTCAGGTGG
CACTTTTCGGGGAAATGTGCGCGGAACCCCTATTTGTTTATTTTTCTAAATACATTCAAATATGTATCCG
CTCATGAGACAATAACCCTGATAAATGCTTCAATAATATTGAAAAAGGAAGAGTATGAGTATTCAACATT
TCCGTGTCGCCCTTATTCCCTTTTTTGCGGCATTTTGCCTTCCTGTTTTTGCTCACCCAGAAACGCTGGT
GAAAGTAAAAGATGCTGAAGATCAGTTGGGTGCACGAGTGGGTTACATCGAACTGGATCTCAACAGCGGT
AAGATCCTTGAGAGTTTTCGCCCCGAAGAACGTTTTCCAATGATGAGCACTTTTAAAGTTCTGCTATGTG
GCGCGGTATTATCCCGTATTGACGCCGGGCAAGAGCAACTCGGTCGCCGCATACACTATTCTCAGAATGA
CTTGGTTGAGTACTCACCAGTCACAGAAAAGCATCTTACGGATGGCATGACAGTAAGAGAATTATGCAGT
GCTGCCATAACCATGAGTGATAACACTGCGGCCAACTTACTTCTGACAACGATCGGAGGACCGAAGGAGC
TAACCGCTTTTTTGCACAACATGGGGGATCATGTAACTCGCCTTGATCGTTGGGAACCGGAGCTGAATGA
AGCCATACCAAACGACGAGCGTGACACCACGATGCCTGTAGCAATGGCAACAACGTTGCGCAAACTATTA
ACTGGCGAACTACTTACTCTAGCTTCCCGGCAACAATTAATAGACTGGATGGAGGCGGATAAAGTTGCAG
GACCACTTCTGCGCTCGGCCCTTCCGGCTGGCTGGTTTATTGCTGATAAATCTGGAGCCGGTGAGCGTGG
TTCTCGCGGTATCATTGCAGCACTGGGGCCAGATGGTAAGCCCTCCCGTATCGTAGTTATCTACACGACG
GGGAGTCAGGCAACTATGGATGAACGAAATAGACAGATCGCTGAGATAGGTGCCTCACTGATTAAGCATT
GGTAACTGTCAGACCAAGTTTACTCATATATACTTTAGATTGATTTAAAACTTCATTTTTAATTTAAAAG
GATCTAGGTGAAGATCCTTTTTGATAATCTCATGACCAAAATCCCTTAACGTGAGTTTTCGTTCCACTGA
GCGTCAGACCCCGTAGAAAAGATCAAAGGATCTTCTTGAGATCCTTTTTTTCTGCGCGTAATCTGCTGCT
TGCAAACAAAAAAACCACCGCTACCAGCGGTGGTTTGTTTGCCGGATCAAGAGCTACCAACTCTTTTTCC
GAAGGTAACTGGCTTCAGCAGAGCGCAGATACCAAATACTGTCCTTCTAGTGTAGCCGTAGTTAGGCCAC
CACTTCAAGAACTCTGTAGCACCGCCTACATACCTCGCTCTGCTAATCCTGTTACCAGTGGCTGCTGCCA
GTGGCGATAAGTCGTGTCTTACCGGGTTGGACTCAAGACGATAGTTACCGGATAAGGCGCAGCGGTCGGG
CTGAACGGGGGGTTCGTGCACACAGCCCAGCTTGGAGCGAACGACCTACACCGAACTGAGATACCTACAG
CGTGAGCTATGAGAAAGCGCCACGCTTCCCGAAGGGAGAAAGGCGGACAGGTATCCGGTAAGCGGCAGGG
TCGGAACAGGAGAGCGCACGAGGGAGCTTCCAGGGGGAAACGCCTGGTATCTTTATAGTCCTGTCGGGTT
TCGCCACCTCTGACTTGAGCGTCGATTTTTGTGATGCTCGTCAGGGGGGCGGAGCCTATGGAAAAACGCC
AGCAACGCGGCCTTTTTACGGTTCCTGGCCTTTTGCTGGCCTTTTGCTCACATGTTCTTTCCTGCGTTAT
CCCCTGATTCTGTGGATAACCGTATTACCGCCTTTGAGTGAGCTGATACCGCTCGCCGCAGCCGAACGAC
CGAGCGCAGCGAGTCAGTGAGCGAGGAAGCGGAAGAGCGCCCAATACGCAAACCGCCTCTCCCCGCGCGT
TGGCCGATTCATTAATGCAGCTGGCACGACAGGTTTCCCGACTGGAAAGCGGGCAGTGAGCGCAACGCAA
TTAATGTGAGTTAGCTCACTCATTAGGCACCCCAGGCTTTACACTTTATGCTTCCGGCTCGTATGTTGTG
TGGAATTGTGAGCGGATAACAATTTCACACAGGAAACAGCTATGACCATGATTACGCCAAGCTTGCATGC
CTGCAGGTCGACTCTAGAGGATCCCCTTTGGTCTCAGCAATTGTCTTCGAGGATGCACATGTGACCGAGG
GATGAGACCGTGGAAACTTGGGACTTCAGATTCCACCCCTTGCAAGCGTGGAAAGCCTTCCGACCAAGGG
AAGTGTCGGATGTAGAGGAAATGGAAAGTTTGTTCTCAGATGGGGACTTGCTTGATTGCTTCACAAGAAT
GCCAGCTTATGCGGTAAACGCAGAGGAAGATTTAGCTGCAATCAGGAAAACGCCCGAGATGGATGTCGGT
CAAGAAGTTAAAGAACCTGCAGGAGACAGAAATCAATACTCAAACCCTGCAGAAACTTTCCTCAACAAGC
TCCACAGGAAACACAGTAGGGAGGTGAAACACCAGGCCGCAAAGAAAGCTAAACGCCTAGCTGAAATCCA
GGAGTCAATGAGAGCTGAAGGTGATGCCGAACCAAATGAAATAAGCGGGGGCATGGGGGCAATACCCAGC
AACGCCGAACTTCCTGGGCCCAAA
