>Addgene plasmid #48058 | pICH79255 | addgene partial sequence | sequence record 71099 | M13_pUC_rev
TGACCATGATTACGCCAAGCTTGCATGCCTGCAGGTCGACTCTAGAGGATCCCCTTTGGTCTCAGCAATT
GTCTTCGAGGATGCACATGTGACCGAGGGATGAGACCGTGGAAACTTGGGACTTCAGATTCCACCCCTTG
CAAGCGTGGAAAGCCTTCCGACCAAGGGAAGTGTCGGATGTAGAGGAAATGGAAAGTTTGTTCTCAGATG
GGGACTTGCTTGATTGCTTCACAAGAATGCCAGCTTATGCGGTAAACGCAGAGGAAGATTTAGCTGCAAT
CAGGAAAACGCCCGAGATGGATGTCGGTCAAGAAGTTAAAGAACCTGCAGGAGACAGAAATCAATACTCA
AACCCTGCAGAAACTTTCCTCAACAAGCTCCACAGGAAACACAGTAGGGAGGTGAAACACCAGGCCGCAA
AGAAAGCTAAACGCCTAGCTGAAATCCAGGAGTCAATGAGAGCTGAAGGTGATGCCGAACCAAATGAAAT
AAGCGGGGGCATGGGGGCAATACCCAGCAACGCCGAACTTCCTGGGCCCAAAGGGTACCGAGCTCGAATT
CACTGGCCGTCGTTTTACAACGTCGTGACTGGGAAAACCCTGGCGTTACCCAACTTAATCGCCTTGCAGC
ACATCCCCCTTTCGCCAGCTGGCGTAATAGCGAAGAGGCCCGCACCGATCGCCCTTCCCAACAGTTGCGC
AGCCTGAATGGCGAATGGCGCCTGATGCGGTATTTTCTCCTTACGCATCTGTGCGGTATTTCACACCGCA
TATGGTGCACTCTCAGTACAATCTGCTCTGATGCCGCATAGTTAAGCCAGCCCCGACACCCGCCAACACC
CGCTGACGCGCCCTGACGGGCTTGTCTGCTCCCGGCATCCGCTTACAGACAAGCTGTGACCATCTCCGGG
AGCTGCATGTGTCAGAGGTTTTCACCGTCATCACCGAAACGCGCGAGTCGAAAGGGCCTCGTGATACGCC
TATTTTTATAGGTTAATGTCATGATAATAATGGTTTCTTAGACGTCAGGTGGCACTTTTCGGGGAAATGT
GCGCGGAACCCCTATTTGTTTATTTTTCTAAATACATTCAAATATGTATCCGCTCATG
